>Addgene plasmid #172072 | EIF2B3 | addgene full sequence | sequence record 337811 | Addgene NGS Result
GCCAATTCAATATGGCGTATATGGACTCATGCCAATTCAATATGGTGGATCTGGACCTGTGCCAATTCAA
TATGGCGTATATGGACTCGTGCCAATTCAATATGGTGGATCTGGACCCCAGCCAATTCAATATGGCGGAC
TTGGCACCATGCCAATTCAATATGGCGGACCTGGCACTGTGCCAACTGGGGAGGGGTCTACTTGGCACGG
TGCCAAGTTTGAGGAGGGGTCTTGGCCCTGTGCCAAGTCCGCCATATTGAATTGGCATGGTGCCAATAAT
GGCGGCCATATTGGCTATATGCCAGGATCAATATATAGGCAATATCCAATATGGCCCTATGCCAATATGG
CTATTGGCCAGGTTCAATACTATGTATTGGCCCTATGCCATATAGTATTCCATATATGGGTTTTCCTATT
GACGTAGATAGCCCCTCCCAATGGGCGGTCCCATATACCATATATGGGGCTTCCTAATACCGCCCATAGC
CACTCCCCCATTGACGTCAATGGTCTCTATATATGGTCTTTCCTATTGACGTCATATGGGCGGTCCTATT
GACGTATATGGCGCCTCCCCCATTGACGTCAATTACGGTAAATGGCCCGCCTGGCTCAATGCCCATTGAC
GTCAATAGGACCACCCACCATTGACGTCAATGGGATGGCTCATTGCCCATTCATATCCGTTCTCACGCCC
CCTATTGACGTCAATGACGGTAAATGGCCCACTTGGCAGTACATCAATATCTATTAATAGTAACTTGGCA
AGTACATTACTATTGGAAGTACGCCAGGGTACATTGGCAGTACTCCCATTGACGTCAATGGCGGTAAATG
GCCCGCGATGGCTGCCAAGTACATCCCCATTGACGTCAATGGGGAGGGGCAATGACGCAAATGGGCGTTC
CATTGACGTAAATGGGCGGTAGGCGTGCCTAATGGGAGGTCTATATAAGCAATGCTCGTTTAGGGAACCG
CCATTCTGCCTGGGGACGTCGGAGCAAGCTTGATTTAGGTGACACTATAGAATACAAGCTACTTGTTCTT
TTTGCAGGATCCCATCGATGGCCGCACACAAGCTGGCTGACCCGGTTTGTAAAAATGGAATTTCAAGCAG
TAGTGATGGCAGTAGGTGGAGGATCTCGGATGACAGACCTAACTTCCAGCATTCCCAAACCTCTGCTTCC
AGTTGGGAACAAACCTTTAATTTGGTACCCATTGAACCTGCTTGAGCGTGTTGGATTTGAAGAAGTCATT
GTGGTTACAACCAGGGATGTTCAAAAGGCTCTATGTGCAGAATTCAAGATGAAAATGAAGCCAGATATTG
TGTGTATTCCTGATGATGCTGACATGGGAACTGCAGATTCTTTGCGCTACATATATCCAAAACTTAAGAC
AGATGTGCTGGTGCTGAGCTGTGATCTGATAACAGACGTTGCCTTACATGAGGTTGTGGACCTGTTTAGA
GCTTATGATGCATCACTTGCTATGTTGATGAGAAAAGGCCAAGATAGCATAGAACCTGTTCCCGGTCAAA
AGGGGAAAAAAAAAGCAGTGGAGCAGCGTGACTTCATTGGAGTGGACAGCACAGGAAAGAGGCTGCTCTT
CATGGCTAATGAAGCAGACTTGGATGAAGAGCTGGTCATTAAGGGATCCATCCTACAGAAGCATCCTAGA
ATACGTTTCCACACGGGTCTTGTGGATGCCCACCTCTACTGTTTGAAAAAATACATCGTGGACTTCCTAA
TGGAAAATGGGTCAATAACTTCTATCCGGAGTGAACTGATTCCATATTTAGTGAGAAAACAGTTTTCCTC
AGCTTCCTCACAACAGGGACAAGAAGAAAAAGAGGAGGATCTAAAGAAAAAGGAGCTGAAGTCCTTAGAT
ATCTACAGTTTTATAAAAGAAGCCAATACACTGAACCTGGCTCCCTATGATGCCTGCTGGAATGCCTGTC
GAGGAGACAGGTGGGAAGACTTGTCCAGATCACAGGTGCGCTGCTATGTCCACATCATGAAAGAGGGGCT
CTGCTCTCGAGTGAGCACACTGGGACTCTACATGGAAGCAAACAGACAGGTGCCCAAATTGCTGTCTGCT
CTCTGTCCAGAAGAACCACCAGTCCATTCGTCAGCCCAGATTGTCAGCAAACACCTGGTTGGAGTTGACA
GCCTCATTGGGCCAGAGACACAGATTGGAGAGAAGTCATCCATTAAGCGCTCAGTCATTGGCTCATCCTG
TCTCATAAAAGATAGAGTGACTATTACCAATTGCCTTCTCATGAACTCAGTCACTGTGGAGGAAGGAAGC
AATATCCAAGGCAGTGTCATCTGCAACAATGCTGTGATCGAGAAGGGTGCAGACATCAAGGACTGCTTGA
TTGGAAGTGGCCAGAGGATTGAAGCCAAAGCTAAACGAGTGAATGAGGTGATCGTGGGGAATGACCAGCT
CATGGAGATCTGAGTTCTGAGCAAGTCAGACTCCTTCCTTTTGGCCTCCAAAGCCACAGATGTTGGCTCT
AGAACTATAGTGAGTCGTATTACGTAGATCCAGACATGATAAGATACATTGATGAGTTTGGACAAACCAC
AACTAGAATGCAGTGAAAAAAATGCTTTATTTGTGAAATTTGTGATGCTATTGCTTTATTTGTAACCATT
ATAAGCTGCAATAAACAAGTTAACAACAACAATTGCATTCATTTTATGTTTCAGGTTCAGGGGGAGGTGT
GGGAGGTTTTTTAATTCGCGGCCGCGGCGCCAATGCATTGGGCCCGGTACCCAGCTTTTGTTCCCTTTAG
TGAGGGTTAATTGCGCGCTTGGCGTAATCATGGTCATAGCTGTTTCCTGTGTGAAATTGTTATCCGCTCA
CAATTCCACACAACATACGAGCCGGGAGCATAAAGTGTAAAGCCTGGGGTGCCTAATGAGTGAGCTAACT
CACATTAATTGCGTTGCGCTCACTGCCCGCTTTCCAGTCGGGAAACCTGTCGTGCCAGCTGCATTAATGA
ATCGGCCAACGCGCGGGGAGAGGCGGTTTGCGTATTGGGCGCTCTTCCGCTTCCTCGCTCACTGACTCGC
TGCGCTCGGTCGTTCGGCTGCGGCGAGCGGTATCAGCTCACTCAAAGGCGGTAATACGGTTATCCACAGA
ATCAGGGGATAACGCAGGAAAGAACATGTGAGCAAAAGGCCAGCAAAAGGCCAGGAACCGTAAAAAGGCC
GCGTTGCTGGCGTTTTTCCATAGGCTCCGCCCCCCTGACGAGCATCACAAAAATCGACGCTCAAGTCAGA
GGTGGCGAAACCCGACAGGACTATAAAGATACCAGGCGTTTCCCCCTGGAAGCTCCCTCGTGCGCTCTCC
TGTTCCGACCCTGCCGCTTACCGGATACCTGTCCGCCTTTCTCCCTTCGGGAAGCGTGGCGCTTTCTCAT
AGCTCACGCTGTAGGTATCTCAGTTCGGTGTAGGTCGTTCGCTCCAAGCTGGGCTGTGTGCACGAACCCC
CCGTTCAGCCCGACCGCTGCGCCTTATCCGGTAACTATCGTCTTGAGTCCAACCCGGTAAGACACGACTT
ATCGCCACTGGCAGCAGCCACTGGTAACAGGATTAGCAGAGCGAGGTATGTAGGCGGTGCTACAGAGTTC
TTGAAGTGGTGGCCTAACTACGGCTACACTAGAAGAACAGTATTTGGTATCTGCGCTCTGCTGAAGCCAG
TTACCTTCGGAAAAAGAGTTGGTAGCTCTTGATCCGGCAAACAAACCACCGCTGGTAGCGGTGGTTTTTT
TGTTTGCAAGCAGCAGATTACGCGCAGAAAAAAAGGATCTCAAGAAGATCCTTTGATCTTTTCTACGGGG
TCTGACGCTCAGTGGAACGAAAACTCACGTTAAGGGATTTTGGTCATGAGATTATCAAAAAGGATCTTCA
CCTAGATCCTTTTAAATTAAAAATGAAGTTTTAAATCAATCTAAAGTATATATGAGTAAACTTGGTCTGA
CAGTTACCAATGCTTAATCAGTGAGGCACCTATCTCAGCGATCTGTCTATTTCGTTCATCCATAGTTGCC
TGACTCCCCGTCGTGTAGATAACTACGATACGGGAGGGCTTACCATCTGGCCCCAGTGCTGCAATGATAC
CGCGAGACCCACGCTCACCGGCTCCAGATTTATCAGCAATAAACCAGCCAGCCGGAAGGGCCGAGCGCAG
AAGTGGTCCTGCAACTTTATCCGCCTCCATCCAGTCTATTAATTGTTGCCGGGAAGCTAGAGTAAGTAGT
TCGCCAGTTAATAGTTTGCGCAACGTTGTTGCCATTGCTACAGGCATCGTGGTGTCACGCTCGTCGTTTG
GTATGGCTTCATTCAGCTCCGGTTCCCAACGATCAAGGCGAGTTACATGATCCCCCATGTTGTGCAAAAA
AGCGGTTAGCTCCTTCGGTCCTCCGATCGTTGTCAGAAGTAAGTTGGCCGCAGTGTTATCACTCATGGTT
ATGGCAGCACTGCATAATTCTCTTACTGTCATGCCATCCGTAAGATGCTTTTCTGTGACTGGTGAGTACT
CAACCAAGTCATTCTGAGAATAGTGTATGCGGCGACCGAGTTGCTCTTGCCCGGCGTCAATACGGGATAA
TACCGCGCCACATAGCAGAACTTTAAAAGTGCTCATCATTGGAAAACGTTCTTCGGGGCGAAAACTCTCA
AGGATCTTACCGCTGTTGAGATCCAGTTCGATGTAACCCACTCGTGCACCCAACTGATCTTCAGCATCTT
TTACTTTCACCAGCGTTTCTGGGTGAGCAAAAACAGGAAGGCAAAATGCCGCAAAAAAGGGAATAAGGGC
GACACGGAAATGTTGAATACTCATACTCTTCCTTTTTCAATATTATTGAAGCATTTATCAGGGTTATTGT
CTCATGAGCGGATACATATTTGAATGTATTTAGAAAAATAAACAAATAGGGGTTCCGCGCACATTTCCCC
GAAAAGTGCCACCTAAATTGTAAGCGTTAATATTTTGTTAAAATTCGCGTTAAATTTTTGTTAAATCAGC
TCATTTTTTAACCAATAGGCCGAAATCGGCAAAATCCCTTATAAATCAAAAGAATAGACCGAGATAGGGT
[37 nt withheld, positions 5111-5147]
AAAGAACGTGGACTCCAACGTCAAAGG
[49 nt withheld, positions 5175-5223]
T
[91 nt withheld, positions 5225-5315]
G
[124 nt withheld, positions 5317-5440]
CCCATTCGCCATTCAGGCTGCGCAACTGTTGGGAAGGGCGATCGGTGCGGGCCTCTTCGCTATTACGCCA
GTCGACC
Features (pLannotate 1.2.2; 15 found; start..end, strand, type, name):
      1..978     +  promoter       CMV IE94 promoter: enhancer/promoter region of simian cytomegalovirus major immediate early transcription unit IE94
   1013..1031    +  promoter       SP6 promoter: promoter for bacteriophage SP6 RNA polymerase
   1105..2460    +  CDS            EIF2B3: EI2BG_HUMAN - Experimental evidence at protein level: Swiss-Prot protein existence level 1. Catalyzes the exchange of eukaryotic initiation factor 2- bound GDP for GTP. From Homo sapiens (Human).
   2525..2542    -  promoter       T7 promoter (fragment): promoter for bacteriophage T7 RNA polymerase
   2547..2681    -  polyA_signal   SV40 poly(A) signal: SV40 polyadenylation signal
   2794..2812    -  promoter       T3 promoter: promoter for bacteriophage T3 RNA polymerase
   2857..2873    -  protein_bind   lac operator: The lac repressor binds to the lac operator to inhibit transcription in E. coli. This inhibition can be relieved by adding lactose or isopropyl-β-D-thiogalactopyranoside (IPTG). lac repressor encoded by lacI
   2881..2911    -  promoter       lac promoter: promoter for the E. coli lac operon
   2926..2947    -  protein_bind   CAP binding site: CAP binding activates transcription in the presence of cAMP. E. coli catabolite activator protein
   2960..3052    -  CDS            lacI (fragment): lac repressor; lacI; The lac repressor binds to the lac operator to inhibit transcription in E. coli. This inhibition can be relieved by adding lactose or isopropyl-β-D-thiogalactopyranoside (IPTG).
   3235..3823    -  rep_origin     ori: high-copy-number ColE1/pMB1/pBR322/pUC origin of replication
   3994..4854    -  CDS            AmpR: β-lactamase; bla; confers resistance to ampicillin, carbenicillin, and related antibiotics
   4855..4959    -  promoter       AmpR promoter: bla
   5012..5440    -  rep_origin     f1 ori (sequence partly withheld): f1 bacteriophage origin of replication; arrow indicates direction of (+) strand synthesis
   5445..5511    -  CDS            lacZα (fragment): LacZα fragment of β-galactosidase; lacZ fragment
