[The description below was written by a language model from this plasmid's Addgene catalogue record and pLannotate feature annotations shown in this document.]
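Description:
EIF2B3 is a pCS2+-based plasmid carrying the wild-type human EIF2B3 coding sequence, which encodes the gamma subunit of eukaryotic initiation factor 2B, the guanine nucleotide exchange factor that recycles eIF2-GDP to eIF2-GTP during translation initiation. The roughly 1.4 kb insert was cloned between the ClaI and XbaI sites of the polylinker, and the sequenced plasmid is about 5.5 kb in total. It is maintained in E. coli as a high-copy plasmid through a ColE1/pUC-type origin with ampicillin selection from the β-lactamase gene. An f1 origin and remnants of the lac region (lac promoter and operator, lacZα and lacI fragments) are also present as backbone carry-over.

The expression cassette has the dual-purpose layout typical of pCS2+. A simian cytomegalovirus IE94 enhancer/promoter sits upstream of the open reading frame and can drive expression in vertebrate cells, with an SV40 polyadenylation signal downstream. Between the CMV promoter and the insert lies an SP6 bacteriophage promoter, so sense-strand mRNA can be synthesised in vitro from the same template, with the SV40 poly(A) region included in the transcript if the template is linearised beyond it. T7 (a fragment) and T3 promoters are positioned on the opposite strand downstream of the insert. No epitope tag or reporter is annotated.

The stated purpose is in vitro transcription for rescue experiments. The associated publication concerns zebrafish eif2b3 mutants that model vanishing white matter disease and were used to validate disease alleles, which suggests this wild-type human construct served as the reference for such rescue tests.
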