Addgene plasmid #172072: EIF2B3
Purpose: In vitro transcription for rescue experiments
Depositing lab: Cheol-Hee Kim. Publication: Eif2b3 mutants recapitulate phenotypes of vanishing white matter disease and validate novel disease alleles in zebrafish. Lee YR, Kim SH, Ben-Mahmoud A, Kim OH, Choi TI, Lee KH, Ku B, Eum J, Kee Y, Lee S, Cha J, Won D, Lee ST, Choi JR, Lee JS, Kim HD, Kim HG, Bonkowsky JL, Kang HC, Kim CH. Hum Mol Genet. 2021 Apr 27;30(5):331-342. doi: 10.1093/hmg/ddab033. PubMed 33517449.
Backbone
  Vector backbone: pCS2+
  Backbone size w/o insert (bp): 4000
  Vector type: Mammalian Expression
Growth in bacteria
  Bacterial resistance: Ampicillin, 100 μg/mL
  Growth temperature: 37°C
  Growth strain: DH5alpha
  Copy number: High Copy
Gene/Insert
  Gene/Insert name: EIF2B3
  Species: H. sapiens (human)
  Insert size (bp): 1400
  Mutation: WT
  Entrez Gene: EIF2B3 (a.k.a. EIF-2B, EIF2Bgamma)
  Promoter: CMV
  Cloning method: Restriction Enzyme; 5′ cloning site ClaI (unknown if destroyed); 3′ cloning site XbaI (unknown if destroyed)
  Sequencing primers: 5′ SP6; 3′ T3
Terms and licenses: Academic/Nonprofit Terms; Industry Terms: Not Available to Industry
How to cite: EIF2B3 was a gift from Cheol-Hee Kim (Addgene plasmid # 172072 ; http://n2t.net/addgene:172072 ; RRID:Addgene_172072)
