>Addgene plasmid #172072 | EIF2B3 | depositor full sequence | sequence record 333659 | Full Sequence
ATGGAATTTCAAGCAGTAGTGATGGCAGTAGGTGGAGGATCTCGGATGACAGACCTAACTTCCAGCATTC
CCAAACCTCTGCTTCCAGTTGGGAACAAACCTTTAATTTGGTACCCATTGAACCTGCTTGAGCGTGTTGG
ATTTGAAGAAGTCATTGTGGTTACAACCAGGGATGTTCAAAAGGCTCTATGTGCAGAATTCAAGATGAAA
ATGAAGCCAGATATTGTGTGTATTCCTGATGATGCTGACATGGGAACTGCAGATTCTTTGCGCTACATAT
ATCCAAAACTTAAGACAGATGTGCTGGTGCTGAGCTGTGATCTGATAACAGACGTTGCCTTACATGAGGT
TGTGGACCTGTTTAGAGCTTATGATGCATCACTTGCTATGTTGATGAGAAAAGGCCAAGATAGCATAGAA
CCTGTTCCCGGTCAAAAGGGGAAAAAAAAAGCAGTGGAGCAGCGTGACTTCATTGGAGTGGACAGCACAG
GAAAGAGGCTGCTCTTCATGGCTAATGAAGCAGACTTGGATGAAGAGCTGGTCATTAAGGGATCCATCCT
ACAGAAGCATCCTAGAATACGTTTCCACACGGGTCTTGTGGATGCCCACCTCTACTGTTTGAAAAAATAC
ATCGTGGACTTCCTAATGGAAAATGGGTCAATAACTTCTATCCGGAGTGAACTGATTCCATATTTAGTGA
GAAAACAGTTTTCCTCAGCTTCCTCACAACAGGGACAAGAAGAAAAAGAGGAGGATCTAAAGAAAAAGGA
GCTGAAGTCCTTAGATATCTACAGTTTTATAAAAGAAGCCAATACACTGAACCTGGCTCCCTATGATGCC
TGCTGGAATGCCTGTCGAGGAGACAGGTGGGAAGACTTGTCCAGATCACAGGTGCGCTGCTATGTCCACA
TCATGAAAGAGGGGCTCTGCTCTCGAGTGAGCACACTGGGACTCTACATGGAAGCAAACAGACAGGTGCC
CAAATTGCTGTCTGCTCTCTGTCCAGAAGAACCACCAGTCCATTCGTCAGCCCAGATTGTCAGCAAACAC
CTGGTTGGAGTTGACAGCCTCATTGGGCCAGAGACACAGATTGGAGAGAAGTCATCCATTAAGCGCTCAG
TCATTGGCTCATCCTGTCTCATAAAAGATAGAGTGACTATTACCAATTGCCTTCTCATGAACTCAGTCAC
TGTGGAGGAAGGAAGCAATATCCAAGGCAGTGTCATCTGCAACAATGCTGTGATCGAGAAGGGTGCAGAC
ATCAAGGACTGCTTGATTGGAAGTGGCCAGAGGATTGAAGCCAAAGCTAAACGAGTGAATGAGGTGATCG
TGGGGAATGACCAGCTCATGGAGATCTGA
